Addgene plasmid #76795: SCYL3 gRNA (BRDN0001145587)
Purpose: 3rd generation lentiviral gRNA plasmid targeting human SCYL3
Depositing lab: John Doench & David Root. Depositing organization: Broad Institute. Publication: Optimized sgRNA design to maximize activity and minimize off-target effects of CRISPR-Cas9. Doench JG, Fusi N, Sullender M, Hegde M, Vaimberg EW, Donovan KF, Smith I, Tothova Z, Wilen C, Orchard R, Virgin HW, Listgarten J, Root DE. Nat Biotechnol. 2016 Jan 18. doi: 10.1038/nbt.3437. PubMed 26780180.
Backbone
  Vector backbone: lentiGuide-Puro
  Backbone manufacturer: Zhang Lab (Addgene plasmid # 52963)
  Vector type: Mammalian Expression, Lentiviral, CRISPR
  Selectable markers: Puromycin
Growth in bacteria
  Bacterial resistance: Ampicillin, 100 μg/mL
  Growth temperature: 37°C
  Growth strain: DH5alpha
  Copy number: High Copy
Gene/Insert
  Gene/Insert name: SCYL3 (alt names: SCYL3; NM_020423.6)
  gRNA/shRNA sequence: GATCACCCGTGACTGGAACA
  Species: H. sapiens (human)
  Entrez Gene: SCYL3 (a.k.a. PACE1, PACE-1, RP1-97P20.2)
  Promoter: hU6
  Cloning method: Unknown
  Sequencing primers: 5′ U6-F; 3′ pS2-R
Terms and licenses: Academic/Nonprofit Terms; Industry Terms: Not Available to Industry
Depositor comments: The gRNA was designed to target the following Genbank reference sequence(s): NM_020423.6,NM_181093.3. Note that this plasmid does NOT contain Cas9. It should be used in conjunction with lentiCas9-Blast (Addgene #52962) or otherwise with cell lines already expressing Cas9. Browse the full kinome gRNA library at http://www.addgene.org/pooled-library/broadgpp-human-kinome/ or visit http://www.broadinstitute.org/rnai/public/ for detailed protocols and information.
How to cite: SCYL3 gRNA (BRDN0001145587) was a gift from John Doench & David Root (Addgene plasmid # 76795 ; http://n2t.net/addgene:76795 ; RRID:Addgene_76795)
