[The description below was written by a language model from this plasmid's Addgene catalogue record and pLannotate feature annotations shown in this document.]
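Description:
SCYL3 gRNA (BRDN0001145587) is a third-generation lentiviral guide RNA plasmid built on the lentiGuide-Puro backbone and designed to target the human SCYL3 gene (also known as PACE1). It is an individual clone associated with a human kinome gRNA collection. In bacteria it is maintained through a high-copy ColE1/pUC-type origin and selected with ampicillin via the β-lactamase gene. An f1 origin, an SV40 origin and remnants of a lac/T7/T3 cloning region are also present in the backbone.

The viral portion follows the standard self-inactivating HIV-1 layout. An RSV promoter fused to a truncated 5' LTR drives Tat-independent production of genomic RNA in packaging cells, followed by the Ψ packaging signal with a short gag fragment, the Rev response element for nuclear export, and a central polypurine tract that aids nuclear import. At the other end, a ΔU3 3' LTR inactivates the LTR promoter after integration.

Between the LTRs sit two expression units. A human U6 RNA polymerase III promoter transcribes the SCYL3-specific 20-nt spacer joined to the Streptococcus pyogenes Cas9 guide scaffold. An EF-1α core promoter with its intron A drives puromycin N-acetyltransferase for selection of transduced mammalian cells, with a WPRE downstream to enhance transcript expression.

The plasmid does not encode Cas9, so it is intended for use with a separate Cas9 lentivirus or in cells that already express Cas9, where it directs cutting and knockout of SCYL3. The guide was designed against two SCYL3 reference transcripts. The cloning method is not recorded.
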