Features (pLannotate 1.2.2; 29 found; start..end, strand, type, name):
     14..80      +  CDS            small t antigen (fragment): SV40 (simian virus 40) small t antigen
    106..317     +  promoter       EF-1α core promoter: core promoter for human elongation factor EF-1α
    318..1256    +  intron         EF-1α intron A: intron upstream of the start codon of human EF-1α
   1278..1877    +  CDS            PuroR (fragment): puromycin N-acetyltransferase; pac from Streptomyces; confers resistance to puromycin
   1893..2481    +  misc_feature   WPRE: woodchuck hepatitis virus posttranscriptional regulatory element
   2532..2551    +  misc_feature   cPPT/CTS (fragment): central polypurine tract and central termination sequence of HIV-1
   2553..2786    +  LTR            3' LTR (ΔU3): self-inactivating 3' long terminal repeat (LTR) from HIV-1
   2864..2985    +  polyA_signal   SV40 poly(A) signal: SV40 polyadenylation signal
   3025..3160    +  rep_origin     SV40 ori: SV40 origin of replication
   3181..3199    -  promoter       T7 promoter: promoter for bacteriophage T7 RNA polymerase
   3207..3362    +  CDS            lacZα (fragment): LacZα fragment of β-galactosidase; lacZ fragment
   3367..3795    +  rep_origin     f1 ori (sequence partly withheld): f1 bacteriophage origin of replication; arrow indicates direction of (+) strand synthesis
   3848..3952    +  promoter       AmpR promoter: bla
   3953..4813    +  CDS            AmpR: β-lactamase; bla; confers resistance to ampicillin, carbenicillin, and related antibiotics
   4984..5572    +  rep_origin     ori: high-copy-number ColE1/pMB1/pBR322/pUC origin of replication
   5755..5847    +  CDS            lacI (fragment): lac repressor; lacI; The lac repressor binds to the lac operator to inhibit transcription in E. coli. This inhibition can be relieved by adding lactose or isopropyl-β-D-thiogalactopyranoside (IPTG).
   5860..5881    +  protein_bind   CAP binding site: CAP binding activates transcription in the presence of cAMP. E. coli catabolite activator protein
   5896..5926    +  promoter       lac promoter: promoter for the E. coli lac operon
   5934..5950    +  protein_bind   lac operator: The lac repressor binds to the lac operator to inhibit transcription in E. coli. This inhibition can be relieved by adding lactose or isopropyl-β-D-thiogalactopyranoside (IPTG). lac repressor encoded by lacI
   5995..6013    +  promoter       T3 promoter: promoter for bacteriophage T3 RNA polymerase
   6041..6267    +  promoter       RSV promoter: Rous sarcoma virus enhancer/promoter
   6268..6448    +  LTR            5' LTR (truncated): truncated 5' long terminal repeat (LTR) from HIV-1
   6495..6620    +  misc_feature   HIV-1 Ψ: packaging signal of human immunodeficiency virus type 1
   6604..6967    +  CDS            HIV-1 gag (fragment): gag protein from human immunodeficiency virus 1; gag
   7113..7346    +  misc_feature   RRE: The Rev response element (RRE) of HIV-1 allows for Rev-dependent mRNA export from the nucleus to the cytoplasm.
   7723..7749    +  CDS            Rev (fragment): human immunodeficiency virus 1 (HIV-1) Rev protein; rev; enhances nuclear export of unspliced and incompletely spliced viral mRNAs
   7753..7993    +  promoter       U6 promoter: RNA polymerase III promoter for human U6 snRNA
   8023..8098    +  misc_RNA       gRNA scaffold: guide RNA scaffold for the Streptococcus pyogenes CRISPR/Cas9 system
   8154..8271    +  misc_feature   cPPT/CTS: central polypurine tract and central termination sequence of HIV-1
>Addgene plasmid #76795 | SCYL3 gRNA (BRDN0001145587) | addgene full sequence | sequence record 186522 | Addgene Assembled Sequence
CCCGGGTGCAAAGATGGATAAAGTTTTAAACAGAGAGGAATCTTTGCAGCTAATGGACCTTCTAGGTCTT
GAAAGGAGTGGGAATTGGCTCCGGTGCCCGTCAGTGGGCAGAGCGCACATCGCCCACAGTCCCCGAGAAG
TTGGGGGGAGGGGTCGGCAATTGATCCGGTGCCTAGAGAAGGTGGCGCGGGGTAAACTGGGAAAGTGATG
TCGTGTACTGGCTCCGCCTTTTTCCCGAGGGTGGGGGAGAACCGTATATAAGTGCAGTAGTCGCCGTGAA
CGTTCTTTTTCGCAACGGGTTTGCCGCCAGAACACAGGTAAGTGCCGTGTGTGGTTCCCGCGGGCCTGGC
CTCTTTACGGGTTATGGCCCTTGCGTGCCTTGAATTACTTCCACCTGGCTGCAGTACGTGATTCTTGATC
CCGAGCTTCGGGTTGGAAGTGGGTGGGAGAGTTCGAGGCCTTGCGCTTAAGGAGCCCCTTCGCCTCGTGC
TTGAGTTGAGGCCTGGCCTGGGCGCTGGGGCCGCCGCGTGCGAATCTGGTGGCACCTTCGCGCCTGTCTC
GCTGCTTTCGATAAGTCTCTAGCCATTTAAAATTTTTGATGACCTGCTGCGACGCTTTTTTTCTGGCAAG
ATAGTCTTGTAAATGCGGGCCAAGATCTGCACACTGGTATTTCGGTTTTTGGGGCCGCGGGCGGCGACGG
GGCCCGTGCGTCCCAGCGCACATGTTCGGCGAGGCGGGGCCTGCGAGCGCGGCCACCGAGAATCGGACGG
GGGTAGTCTCAAGCTGGCCGGCCTGCTCTGGTGCCTGGCCTCGCGCCGCCGTGTATCGCCCCGCCCTGGG
CGGCAAGGCTGGCCCGGTCGGCACCAGTTGCGTGAGCGGAAAGATGGCCGCTTCCCGGCCCTGCTGCAGG
GAGCTCAAAATGGAGGACGCGGCGCTCGGGAGAGCGGGCGGGTGAGTCACCCACACAAAGGAAAAGGGCC
TTTCCGTCCTCAGCCGTCGCTTCATGTGACTCCACGGAGTACCGGGCGCCGTCCAGGCACCTCGATTAGT
TCTCGAGCTTTTGGAGTACGTCGTCTTTAGGTTGGGGGGAGGGGTTTTATGCGATGGAGTTTCCCCACAC
TGAGTGGGTGGAGACTGAAGTTAGGCCAGCTTGGCACTTGATGTAATTCTCCTTGGAATTTGCCCTTTTT
GAGTTTGGATCTTGGTTCATTCTCAAGCCTCAGACAGTGGTTCAAAGTTTTTTTCTTCCATTTCAGGTGT
CGTGACGTACGGCCACCATGACCGAGTACAAGCCCACGGTGCGCCTCGCCACCCGCGACGACGTCCCCAG
GGCCGTACGCACCCTCGCCGCCGCGTTCGCCGACTACCCCGCCACGCGCCACACCGTCGATCCGGACCGC
CACATCGAGCGGGTCACCGAGCTGCAAGAACTCTTCCTCACGCGCGTCGGGCTCGACATCGGCAAGGTGT
GGGTCGCGGACGACGGCGCCGCCGTGGCGGTCTGGACCACGCCGGAGAGCGTCGAAGCGGGGGCGGTGTT
CGCCGAGATCGGCCCGCGCATGGCCGAGTTGAGCGGTTCCCGGCTGGCCGCGCAGCAACAGATGGAAGGC
CTCCTGGCGCCGCACCGGCCCAAGGAGCCCGCGTGGTTCCTGGCCACCGTCGGAGTCTCGCCCGACCACC
AGGGCAAGGGTCTGGGCAGCGCCGTCGTGCTCCCCGGAGTGGAGGCGGCCGAGCGCGCCGGGGTGCCCGC
CTTCCTGGAGACCTCCGCGCCCCGCAACCTCCCCTTCTACGAGCGGCTCGGCTTCACCGTCACCGCCGAC
GTCGAGGTGCCCGAAGGACCGCGCACCTGGTGCATGACCCGCAAGCCCGGTGCCTGAACGCGTTAAGTCG
ACAATCAACCTCTGGATTACAAAATTTGTGAAAGATTGACTGGTATTCTTAACTATGTTGCTCCTTTTAC
GCTATGTGGATACGCTGCTTTAATGCCTTTGTATCATGCTATTGCTTCCCGTATGGCTTTCATTTTCTCC
TCCTTGTATAAATCCTGGTTGCTGTCTCTTTATGAGGAGTTGTGGCCCGTTGTCAGGCAACGTGGCGTGG
TGTGCACTGTGTTTGCTGACGCAACCCCCACTGGTTGGGGCATTGCCACCACCTGTCAGCTCCTTTCCGG
GACTTTCGCTTTCCCCCTCCCTATTGCCACGGCGGAACTCATCGCCGCCTGCCTTGCCCGCTGCTGGACA
GGGGCTCGGCTGTTGGGCACTGACAATTCCGTGGTGTTGTCGGGGAAATCATCGTCCTTTCCTTGGCTGC
TCGCCTGTGTTGCCACCTGGATTCTGCGCGGGACGTCCTTCTGCTACGTCCCTTCGGCCCTCAATCCAGC
GGACCTTCCTTCCCGCGGCCTGCTGCCGGCTCTGCGGCCTCTTCCGCGTCTTCGCCTTCGCCCTCAGACG
AGTCGGATCTCCCTTTGGGCCGCCTCCCCGCGTCGACTTTAAGACCAATGACTTACAAGGCAGCTGTAGA
TCTTAGCCACTTTTTAAAAGAAAAGGGGGGACTGGAAGGGCTAATTCACTCCCAACGAAGACAAGATCTG
CTTTTTGCTTGTACTGGGTCTCTCTGGTTAGACCAGATCTGAGCCTGGGAGCTCTCTGGCTAACTAGGGA
ACCCACTGCTTAAGCCTCAATAAAGCTTGCCTTGAGTGCTTCAAGTAGTGTGTGCCCGTCTGTTGTGTGA
CTCTGGTAACTAGAGATCCCTCAGACCCTTTTAGTCAGTGTGGAAAATCTCTAGCAGTACGTATAGTAGT
TCATGTCATCTTATTATTCAGTATTTATAACTTGCAAAGAAATGAATATCAGAGAGTGAGAGGAACTTGT
TTATTGCAGCTTATAATGGTTACAAATAAAGCAATAGCATCACAAATTTCACAAATAAAGCATTTTTTTC
ACTGCATTCTAGTTGTGGTTTGTCCAAACTCATCAATGTATCTTATCATGTCTGGCTCTAGCTATCCCGC
CCCTAACTCCGCCCATCCCGCCCCTAACTCCGCCCAGTTCCGCCCATTCTCCGCCCCATGGCTGACTAAT
TTTTTTTATTTATGCAGAGGCCGAGGCCGCCTCGGCCTCTGAGCTATTCCAGAAGTAGTGAGGAGGCTTT
TTTGGAGGCCTAGGGACGTACCCAATTCGCCCTATAGTGAGTCGTATTACGCGCGCTCACTGGCCGTCGT
TTTACAACGTCGTGACTGGGAAAACCCTGGCGTTACCCAACTTAATCGCCTTGCAGCACATCCCCCTTTC
GCCAGCTGGCGTAATAGCGAAGAGGCCCGCACCGATCGCCCTTCCCAACAGTTGCGCAGCCTGAATGGCG
AATGGG
[124 nt withheld, positions 3367-3490]
C
[91 nt withheld, positions 3492-3582]
A
[49 nt withheld, positions 3584-3632]
CCTTTGACGTTGGAGTCCACGTTCTTT
[37 nt withheld, positions 3660-3696]
ACCCTATCTCGGTCTATTCTTTTGATTTATAAGGGATTTTGCCGATTTCGGCCTATTGGTTAAAAAATGA
GCTGATTTAACAAAAATTTAACGCGAATTTTAACAAAATATTAACGCTTACAATTTAGGTGGCACTTTTC
GGGGAAATGTGCGCGGAACCCCTATTTGTTTATTTTTCTAAATACATTCAAATATGTATCCGCTCATGAG
ACAATAACCCTGATAAATGCTTCAATAATATTGAAAAAGGAAGAGTATGAGTATTCAACATTTCCGTGTC
GCCCTTATTCCCTTTTTTGCGGCATTTTGCCTTCCTGTTTTTGCTCACCCAGAAACGCTGGTGAAAGTAA
AAGATGCTGAAGATCAGTTGGGTGCACGAGTGGGTTACATCGAACTGGATCTCAACAGCGGTAAGATCCT
TGAGAGTTTTCGCCCCGAAGAACGTTTTCCAATGATGAGCACTTTTAAAGTTCTGCTATGTGGCGCGGTA
TTATCCCGTATTGACGCCGGGCAAGAGCAACTCGGTCGCCGCATACACTATTCTCAGAATGACTTGGTTG
AGTACTCACCAGTCACAGAAAAGCATCTTACGGATGGCATGACAGTAAGAGAATTATGCAGTGCTGCCAT
AACCATGAGTGATAACACTGCGGCCAACTTACTTCTGACAACGATCGGAGGACCGAAGGAGCTAACCGCT
TTTTTGCACAACATGGGGGATCATGTAACTCGCCTTGATCGTTGGGAACCGGAGCTGAATGAAGCCATAC
CAAACGACGAGCGTGACACCACGATGCCTGTAGCAATGGCAACAACGTTGCGCAAACTATTAACTGGCGA
ACTACTTACTCTAGCTTCCCGGCAACAATTAATAGACTGGATGGAGGCGGATAAAGTTGCAGGACCACTT
CTGCGCTCGGCCCTTCCGGCTGGCTGGTTTATTGCTGATAAATCTGGAGCCGGTGAGCGTGGGTCTCGCG
GTATCATTGCAGCACTGGGGCCAGATGGTAAGCCCTCCCGTATCGTAGTTATCTACACGACGGGGAGTCA
GGCAACTATGGATGAACGAAATAGACAGATCGCTGAGATAGGTGCCTCACTGATTAAGCATTGGTAACTG
TCAGACCAAGTTTACTCATATATACTTTAGATTGATTTAAAACTTCATTTTTAATTTAAAAGGATCTAGG
TGAAGATCCTTTTTGATAATCTCATGACCAAAATCCCTTAACGTGAGTTTTCGTTCCACTGAGCGTCAGA
CCCCGTAGAAAAGATCAAAGGATCTTCTTGAGATCCTTTTTTTCTGCGCGTAATCTGCTGCTTGCAAACA
AAAAAACCACCGCTACCAGCGGTGGTTTGTTTGCCGGATCAAGAGCTACCAACTCTTTTTCCGAAGGTAA
CTGGCTTCAGCAGAGCGCAGATACCAAATACTGTTCTTCTAGTGTAGCCGTAGTTAGGCCACCACTTCAA
GAACTCTGTAGCACCGCCTACATACCTCGCTCTGCTAATCCTGTTACCAGTGGCTGCTGCCAGTGGCGAT
AAGTCGTGTCTTACCGGGTTGGACTCAAGACGATAGTTACCGGATAAGGCGCAGCGGTCGGGCTGAACGG
GGGGTTCGTGCACACAGCCCAGCTTGGAGCGAACGACCTACACCGAACTGAGATACCTACAGCGTGAGCT
ATGAGAAAGCGCCACGCTTCCCGAAGGGAGAAAGGCGGACAGGTATCCGGTAAGCGGCAGGGTCGGAACA
GGAGAGCGCACGAGGGAGCTTCCAGGGGGAAACGCCTGGTATCTTTATAGTCCTGTCGGGTTTCGCCACC
TCTGACTTGAGCGTCGATTTTTGTGATGCTCGTCAGGGGGGCGGAGCCTATGGAAAAACGCCAGCAACGC
GGCCTTTTTACGGTTCCTGGCCTTTTGCTGGCCTTTTGCTCACATGTTCTTTCCTGCGTTATCCCCTGAT
TCTGTGGATAACCGTATTACCGCCTTTGAGTGAGCTGATACCGCTCGCCGCAGCCGAACGACCGAGCGCA
GCGAGTCAGTGAGCGAGGAAGCGGAAGAGCGCCCAATACGCAAACCGCCTCTCCCCGCGCGTTGGCCGAT
TCATTAATGCAGCTGGCACGACAGGTTTCCCGACTGGAAAGCGGGCAGTGAGCGCAACGCAATTAATGTG
AGTTAGCTCACTCATTAGGCACCCCAGGCTTTACACTTTATGCTTCCGGCTCGTATGTTGTGTGGAATTG
TGAGCGGATAACAATTTCACACAGGAAACAGCTATGACCATGATTACGCCAAGCGCGCAATTAACCCTCA
CTAAAGGGAACAAAAGCTGGAGCTGCAAGCTTAATGTAGTCTTATGCAATACTCTTGTAGTCTTGCAACA
TGGTAACGATGAGTTAGCAACATGCCTTACAAGGAGAGAAAAAGCACCGTGCATGCCGATTGGTGGAAGT
AAGGTGGTACGATCGTGCCTTATTAGGAAGGCAACAGACGGGTCTGACATGGATTGGACGAACCACTGAA
TTGCCGCATTGCAGAGATATTGTATTTAAGTGCCTAGCTCGATACATAAACGGGTCTCTCTGGTTAGACC
AGATCTGAGCCTGGGAGCTCTCTGGCTAACTAGGGAACCCACTGCTTAAGCCTCAATAAAGCTTGCCTTG
AGTGCTTCAAGTAGTGTGTGCCCGTCTGTTGTGTGACTCTGGTAACTAGAGATCCCTCAGACCCTTTTAG
TCAGTGTGGAAAATCTCTAGCAGTGGCGCCCGAACAGGGACTTGAAAGCGAAAGGGAAACCAGAGGAGCT
CTCTCGACGCAGGACTCGGCTTGCTGAAGCGCGCACGGCAAGAGGCGAGGGGCGGCGACTGGTGAGTACG
CCAAAAATTTTGACTAGCGGAGGCTAGAAGGAGAGAGATGGGTGCGAGAGCGTCAGTATTAAGCGGGGGA
GAATTAGATCGCGATGGGAAAAAATTCGGTTAAGGCCAGGGGGAAAGAAAAAATATAAATTAAAACATAT
AGTATGGGCAAGCAGGGAGCTAGAACGATTCGCAGTTAATCCTGGCCTGTTAGAAACATCAGAAGGCTGT
AGACAAATACTGGGACAGCTACAACCATCCCTTCAGACAGGATCAGAAGAACTTAGATCATTATATAATA
CAGTAGCAACCCTCTATTGTGTGCATCAAAGGATAGAGATAAAAGACACCAAGGAAGCTTTAGACAAGAT
AGAGGAAGAGCAAAACAAAAGTAAGACCACCGCACAGCAAGCGGCCGCTGATCTTCAGACCTGGAGGAGG
AGATATGAGGGACAATTGGAGAAGTGAATTATATAAATATAAAGTAGTAAAAATTGAACCATTAGGAGTA
GCACCCACCAAGGCAAAGAGAAGAGTGGTGCAGAGAGAAAAAAGAGCAGTGGGAATAGGAGCTTTGTTCC
TTGGGTTCTTGGGAGCAGCAGGAAGCACTATGGGCGCAGCGTCAATGACGCTGACGGTACAGGCCAGACA
ATTATTGTCTGGTATAGTGCAGCAGCAGAACAATTTGCTGAGGGCTATTGAGGCGCAACAGCATCTGTTG
CAACTCACAGTCTGGGGCATCAAGCAGCTCCAGGCAAGAATCCTGGCTGTGGAAAGATACCTAAAGGATC
AACAGCTCCTGGGGATTTGGGGTTGCTCTGGAAAACTCATTTGCACCACTGCTGTGCCTTGGAATGCTAG
TTGGAGTAATAAATCTCTGGAACAGATTTGGAATCACACGACCTGGATGGAGTGGGACAGAGAAATTAAC
AATTACACAAGCTTAATACACTCCTTAATTGAAGAATCGCAAAACCAGCAAGAAAAGAATGAACAAGAAT
TATTGGAATTAGATAAATGGGCAAGTTTGTGGAATTGGTTTAACATAACAAATTGGCTGTGGTATATAAA
ATTATTCATAATGATAGTAGGAGGCTTGGTAGGTTTAAGAATAGTTTTTGCTGTACTTTCTATAGTGAAT
AGAGTTAGGCAGGGATATTCACCATTATCGTTTCAGACCCACCTCCCAACCCCGAGGGGACCCAGAGAGG
GCCTATTTCCCATGATTCCTTCATATTTGCATATACGATACAAGGCTGTTAGAGAGATAATTAGAATTAA
TTTGACTGTAAACACAAAGATATTAGTACAAAATACGTGACGTAGAAAGTAATAATTTCTTGGGTAGTTT
GCAGTTTTAAAATTATGTTTTAAAATGGACTATCATATGCTTACCGTAACTTGAAAGTATTTCGATTTCT
TGGCTTTATATATCTTGTGGAAAGGACGAAACACCGGATCACCCGTGACTGGAACAGTTTTAGAGCTAGA
AATAGCAAGTTAAAATAAGGCTAGTCCGTTATCAACTTGAAAAAGTGGCACCGAGTCGGTGCTTTTTTAA
GCTTGGCGTAACTAGATCTTGAGACAAATGGCAGTATTCATCCACAATTTTAAAAGAAAAGGGGGGATTG
GGGGGTACAGTGCAGGGGAAAGAATAGTAGACATAATAGCAACAGACATACAAACTAAAGAATTACAAAA
ACAAATTACAAAAATTCAAAATTTTCGGGTTTATTACAGGGACAGCAGAGATCCACTTTGGCGCCGGCTC
GAGGGGG
