>Addgene plasmid #76795 | SCYL3 gRNA (BRDN0001145587) | depositor partial sequence | sequence record 144255 | Target Sequence
GATCACCCGTGACTGGAACA
