>Addgene plasmid #76795 | SCYL3 gRNA (BRDN0001145587) | addgene partial sequence | sequence record 186521 | hU6-F
AGAAAGTAATAATTTCTTGGGTAGTTTGCAGTTTTAAAATTATGTTTTAAAATGGACTATCATATGCTTA
CCGTAACTTGAAAGTATTTCGATTTCTTGGCTTTATATATCTTGTGGAAAGGACGAAACACCGGATCACC
CGTGACTGGAACAGTTTTAGAGCTAGAAATAGCAAGTTAAAATAAGGCTAGTCCGTTATCAACTTGAAAA
AGTGGCACCGAGTCGGTGCTTTTTTAAGCTTGGCGTAACTAGATCTTGAGACAAATGGCAGTATTCATCC
ACAATTTTAAAAGAAAAGGGGGGATTGGGGGGTACAGTGCAGGGGAAAGAATAGTAGACATAATAGCAAC
AGACATACAAACTAAAGAATTACAAAAACAAATTACAAAAATTCAAAATTTTCGGGTTTATTACAGGGAC
AGCAGAGATCCACTTTGGCGCCGGCTCGAGGGGGCCCGGGTGCAAAGATGGATAAAGTTTTAAACAGAGA
GGAATCTTTGCAGCTAATGGACCTTCTAGGTCTTGAAAGGAGTGGGAATTGGCTCCGGTGCCCGTCAGTG
GGCAGAGCGC
